>Addgene plasmid #124936 | pcDNA_RFP-SZ2 | addgene full sequence | sequence record 245489 | Addgene NGS Result
GCTACAACAAGGCAAGGCTTGACCGACAATTGCATGAAGAATCTGCTTAGGGTTAGGCGTTTTGCGCTGC
TTCGCGATGTACGGGCCAGATATACGCGTTGACATTGATTATTGACTAGTTATTAATAGTAATCAATTAC
GGGGTCATTAGTTCATAGCCCATATATGGAGTTCCGCGTTACATAACTTACGGTAAATGGCCCGCCTGGC
TGACCGCCCAACGACCCCCGCCCATTGACGTCAATAATGACGTATGTTCCCATAGTAACGCCAATAGGGA
CTTTCCATTGACGTCAATGGGTGGAGTATTTACGGTAAACTGCCCACTTGGCAGTACATCAAGTGTATCA
TATGCCAAGTACGCCCCCTATTGACGTCAATGACGGTAAATGGCCCGCCTGGCATTATGCCCAGTACATG
ACCTTATGGGACTTTCCTACTTGGCAGTACATCTACGTATTAGTCATCGCTATTACCATGGTGATGCGGT
TTTGGCAGTACATCAATGGGCGTGGATAGCGGTTTGACTCACGGGGATTTCCAAGTCTCCACCCCATTGA
CGTCAATGGGAGTTTGTTTTGGCACCAAAATCAACGGGACTTTCCAAAATGTCGTAACAACTCCGCCCCA
TTGACGCAAATGGGCGGTAGGCGTGTACGGTGGGAGGTCTATATAAGCAGAGCTCTCTGGCTAACTAGAG
AACCCACTGCTTACTGGCTTATCGAAATTAATACGACTCACTATAGGGAGACCCAAGCTGGCTAGCGTTT
AAACTTAAGCTTGGTACCGAGCTCGGATCCATGGTGAGCAAGGGCGAGGAGGATAACATGGCCATCATCA
AGGAGTTCATGCGCTTCAAGGTGCACATGGAGGGCTCCGTGAACGGCCACGAGTTCGAGATCGAGGGCGA
GGGCGAGGGCCGCCCCTACGAGGGCACCCAGACCGCCAAGCTGAAGGTGACCAAGGGTGGCCCCCTGCCC
TTCGCCTGGGACATCCTGTCCCCTCAGTTCATGTACGGCTCCAAGGCCTACGTGAAGCACCCCGCCGACA
TCCCCGACTACTTGAAGCTGTCCTTCCCCGAGGGCTTCAAGTGGGAGCGCGTGATGAACTTCGAGGACGG
CGGCGTGGTGACCGTGACCCAGGACTCCTCCCTGCAGGACGGCGAGTTCATCTACAAGGTGAAGCTGCGC
GGCACCAACTTCCCCTCCGACGGCCCCGTAATGCAGAAGAAGACCATGGGCTGGGAGGCCTCCTCCGAGC
GGATGTACCCCGAGGACGGCGCCCTGAAGGGCGAGATCAAGCAGAGGCTGAAGCTGAAGGACGGCGGCCA
CTACGACGCTGAGGTCAAGACCACCTACAAGGCCAAGAAGCCCGTGCAGCTGCCCGGCGCCTACAACGTC
AACATCAAGTTGGACATCACCTCCCACAACGAGGACTACACCATCGTGGAACAGTACGAACGCGCCGAGG
GCCGCCACTCCACCGGCGGCATGGACGAGCTGTACAAGGGGGAAAATCTGTATTTCCAGGGAGCGCGTAA
CGCATATCTTCGTAAAAAGATTGCACGCCTGAAGAAGGACAATTTACAATTGGAACGCGACGAACAAAAT
TTAGAGAAAATCATTGCTAATCTGCGCGACGAGATTGCTCGCTTAGAAAACGAAGTCGCATCACATGAGC
AGTAATCTAGAGGGCCCGTTTAAACCCGCTGATCAGCCTCGACTGTGCCTTCTAGTTGCCAGCCATCTGT
TGTTTGCCCCTCCCCCGTGCCTTCCTTGACCCTGGAAGGTGCCACTCCCACTGTCCTTTCCTAATAAAAT
GAGGAAATTGCATCGCATTGTCTGAGTAGGTGTCATTCTATTCTGGGGGGTGGGGTGGGGCAGGACAGCA
AGGGGGAGGATTGGGAAGACAATAGCAGGCATGCTGGGGATGCGGTGGGCTCTATGGCTTCTGAGGCGGA
AAGAACCAGCTGGGGCTCTAGGGGGTATCCCC
[124 nt withheld, positions 1993-2116]
C
[91 nt withheld, positions 2118-2208]
A
[49 nt withheld, positions 2210-2258]
CCTTTGACGTTGGAGTCCACGTTCTTT
[37 nt withheld, positions 2286-2322]
ACCCTATCTCGGTCTATTCTTTTGATTTATAAGGGATTTTGCCGATTTCGGCCTATTGGTTAAAAAATGA
GCTGATTTAACAAAAATTTAACGCGAATTAATTCTGTGGAATGTGTGTCAGTTAGGGTGTGGAAAGTCCC
CAGGCTCCCCAGCAGGCAGAAGTATGCAAAGCATGCATCTCAATTAGTCAGCAACCAGGTGTGGAAAGTC
CCCAGGCTCCCCAGCAGGCAGAAGTATGCAAAGCATGCATCTCAATTAGTCAGCAACCATAGTCCCGCCC
CTAACTCCGCCCATCCCGCCCCTAACTCCGCCCAGTTCCGCCCATTCTCCGCCCCATGGCTGACTAATTT
TTTTTATTTATGCAGAGGCCGAGGCCGCCTCTGCCTCTGAGCTATTCCAGAAGTAGTGAGGAGGCTTTTT
TGGAGGCCTAGGCTTTTGCAAAAAGCTCCCGGGAGCTTGTATATCCATTTTCGGATCTGATCAAGAGACA
GGATGAGGATCGTTTCGCATGATTGAACAAGATGGATTGCACGCAGGTTCTCCGGCCGCTTGGGTGGAGA
GGCTATTCGGCTATGACTGGGCACAACAGACAATCGGCTGCTCTGATGCCGCCGTGTTCCGGCTGTCAGC
GCAGGGGCGCCCGGTTCTTTTTGTCAAGACCGACCTGTCCGGTGCCCTGAATGAACTGCAGGACGAGGCA
GCGCGGCTATCGTGGCTGGCCACGACGGGCGTTCCTTGCGCAGCTGTGCTCGACGTTGTCACTGAAGCGG
GAAGGGACTGGCTGCTATTGGGCGAAGTGCCGGGGCAGGATCTCCTGTCATCTCACCTTGCTCCTGCCGA
GAAAGTATCCATCATGGCTGATGCAATGCGGCGGCTGCATACGCTTGATCCGGCTACCTGCCCATTCGAC
CACCAAGCGAAACATCGCATCGAGCGAGCACGTACTCGGATGGAAGCCGGTCTTGTCGATCAGGATGATC
TGGACGAAGAGCATCAGGGGCTCGCGCCAGCCGAACTGTTCGCCAGGCTCAAGGCGCGCATGCCCGACGG
CGAGGATCTCGTCGTGACCCATGGCGATGCCTGCTTGCCGAATATCATGGTGGAAAATGGCCGCTTTTCT
GGATTCATCGACTGTGGCCGGCTGGGTGTGGCGGACCGCTATCAGGACATAGCGTTGGCTACCCGTGATA
TTGCTGAAGAGCTTGGCGGCGAATGGGCTGACCGCTTCCTCGTGCTTTACGGTATCGCCGCTCCCGATTC
GCAGCGCATCGCCTTCTATCGCCTTCTTGACGAGTTCTTCTGAGCGGGACTCTGGGGTTCGAAATGACCG
ACCAAGCGACGCCCAACCTGCCATCACGAGATTTCGATTCCACCGCCGCCTTCTATGAAAGGTTGGGCTT
CGGAATCGTTTTCCGGGACGCCGGCTGGATGATCCTCCAGCGCGGGGATCTCATGCTGGAGTTCTTCGCC
CACCCCAACTTGTTTATTGCAGCTTATAATGGTTACAAATAAAGCAATAGCATCACAAATTTCACAAATA
AAGCATTTTTTTCACTGCATTCTAGTTGTGGTTTGTCCAAACTCATCAATGTATCTTATCATGTCTGTAT
ACCGTCGACCTCTAGCTAGAGCTTGGCGTAATCATGGTCATAGCTGTTTCCTGTGTGAAATTGTTATCCG
CTCACAATTCCACACAACATACGAGCCGGAAGCATAAAGTGTAAAGCCTGGGGTGCCTAATGAGTGAGCT
AACTCACATTAATTGCGTTGCGCTCACTGCCCGCTTTCCAGTCGGGAAACCTGTCGTGCCAGCTGCATTA
ATGAATCGGCCAACGCGCGGGGAGAGGCGGTTTGCGTATTGGGCGCTCTTCCGCTTCCTCGCTCACTGAC
TCGCTGCGCTCGGTCGTTCGGCTGCGGCGAGCGGTATCAGCTCACTCAAAGGCGGTAATACGGTTATCCA
CAGAATCAGGGGATAACGCAGGAAAGAACATGTGAGCAAAAGGCCAGCAAAAGGCCAGGAACCGTAAAAA
GGCCGCGTTGCTGGCGTTTTTCCATAGGCTCCGCCCCCCTGACGAGCATCACAAAAATCGACGCTCAAGT
CAGAGGTGGCGAAACCCGACAGGACTATAAAGATACCAGGCGTTTCCCCCTGGAAGCTCCCTCGTGCGCT
CTCCTGTTCCGACCCTGCCGCTTACCGGATACCTGTCCGCCTTTCTCCCTTCGGGAAGCGTGGCGCTTTC
TCATAGCTCACGCTGTAGGTATCTCAGTTCGGTGTAGGTCGTTCGCTCCAAGCTGGGCTGTGTGCACGAA
CCCCCCGTTCAGCCCGACCGCTGCGCCTTATCCGGTAACTATCGTCTTGAGTCCAACCCGGTAAGACACG
ACTTATCGCCACTGGCAGCAGCCACTGGTAACAGGATTAGCAGAGCGAGGTATGTAGGCGGTGCTACAGA
GTTCTTGAAGTGGTGGCCTAACTACGGCTACACTAGAAGAACAGTATTTGGTATCTGCGCTCTGCTGAAG
CCAGTTACCTTCGGAAAAAGAGTTGGTAGCTCTTGATCCGGCAAACAAACCACCGCTGGTAGCGGTGGTT
TTTTTGTTTGCAAGCAGCAGATTACGCGCAGAAAAAAAGGATCTCAAGAAGATCCTTTGATCTTTTCTAC
GGGGTCTGACGCTCAGTGGAACGAAAACTCACGTTAAGGGATTTTGGTCATGAGATTATCAAAAAGGATC
TTCACCTAGATCCTTTTAAATTAAAAATGAAGTTTTAAATCAATCTAAAGTATATATGAGTAAACTTGGT
CTGACAGTTACCAATGCTTAATCAGTGAGGCACCTATCTCAGCGATCTGTCTATTTCGTTCATCCATAGT
TGCCTGACTCCCCGTCGTGTAGATAACTACGATACGGGAGGGCTTACCATCTGGCCCCAGTGCTGCAATG
ATACCGCGAGACCCACGCTCACCGGCTCCAGATTTATCAGCAATAAACCAGCCAGCCGGAAGGGCCGAGC
GCAGAAGTGGTCCTGCAACTTTATCCGCCTCCATCCAGTCTATTAATTGTTGCCGGGAAGCTAGAGTAAG
TAGTTCGCCAGTTAATAGTTTGCGCAACGTTGTTGCCATTGCTACAGGCATCGTGGTGTCACGCTCGTCG
TTTGGTATGGCTTCATTCAGCTCCGGTTCCCAACGATCAAGGCGAGTTACATGATCCCCCATGTTGTGCA
AAAAAGCGGTTAGCTCCTTCGGTCCTCCGATCGTTGTCAGAAGTAAGTTGGCCGCAGTGTTATCACTCAT
GGTTATGGCAGCACTGCATAATTCTCTTACTGTCATGCCATCCGTAAGATGCTTTTCTGTGACTGGTGAG
TACTCAACCAAGTCATTCTGAGAATAGTGTATGCGGCGACCGAGTTGCTCTTGCCCGGCGTCAATACGGG
ATAATACCGCGCCACATAGCAGAACTTTAAAAGTGCTCATCATTGGAAAACGTTCTTCGGGGCGAAAACT
CTCAAGGATCTTACCGCTGTTGAGATCCAGTTCGATGTAACCCACTCGTGCACCCAACTGATCTTCAGCA
TCTTTTACTTTCACCAGCGTTTCTGGGTGAGCAAAAACAGGAAGGCAAAATGCCGCAAAAAAGGGAATAA
GGGCGACACGGAAATGTTGAATACTCATACTCTTCCTTTTTCAATATTATTGAAGCATTTATCAGGGTTA
TTGTCTCATGAGCGGATACATATTTGAATGTATTTAGAAAAATAAACAAATAGGGGTTCCGCGCACATTT
CCCCGAAAAGTGCCACCTGACGTCGACGGATCGGGAGATCTCCCGATCCCCTATGGTGCACTCTCAGTAC
AATCTGCTCTGATGCCGCATAGTTAAGCCAGTATCTGCTCCCTGCTTGTGTGTTGGAGGTCGCTGAGTAG
TGCGCGAGCAAAATTTAA
Features (pLannotate 1.2.2; 20 found; start..end, strand, type, name):
    101..480     +  enhancer       CMV enhancer: human cytomegalovirus immediate early enhancer
    481..684     +  promoter       CMV promoter: human cytomegalovirus (CMV) immediate early promoter
    680..713     +  LTR            5' LTR (truncated) (fragment): truncated 5' long terminal repeat (LTR) from HIV-1
    729..747     +  promoter       T7 promoter: promoter for bacteriophage T7 RNA polymerase
    801..1508    +  CDS            mCherry: mCherry is a basic (constitutively fluorescent) red fluorescent protein published in 2004, derived from Discosoma sp.. It is reported to be a very rapidly-maturing monomer with low acid sensitivity.
   1723..1947    +  polyA_signal   bGH poly(A) signal: bovine growth hormone polyadenylation signal
   1951..1972    +  promoter       SV40 promoter (fragment): SV40 enhancer and early promoter
   1993..2421    +  rep_origin     f1 ori (sequence partly withheld): f1 bacteriophage origin of replication; arrow indicates direction of (+) strand synthesis
   2435..2764    +  promoter       SV40 promoter: SV40 enhancer and early promoter
   2831..3622    +  CDS            neo: KKA2_KLEPN - Also known as kan, nptII. Experimental evidence at protein level: Swiss-Prot protein existence level 1. Resistance to kanamycin, neomycin, paromomycin, ribostamycin, butirosin and gentamicin B. From Klebsiella pneumoniae.
   3646..3804    +  CDS            ble (fragment): BLE_KLEPN - Experimental evidence at protein level: Swiss-Prot protein existence level 1. Binding protein with a strong affinity to the bleomycin family of antibiotics. Binds to CL990; an antimitotic-antibiotic compound. From Klebsiella pneumoniae.
   3799..3920    +  polyA_signal   SV40 poly(A) signal: SV40 polyadenylation signal
   3993..4009    -  protein_bind   lac operator: The lac repressor binds to the lac operator to inhibit transcription in E. coli. This inhibition can be relieved by adding lactose or isopropyl-β-D-thiogalactopyranoside (IPTG). lac repressor encoded by lacI
   4017..4047    -  promoter       lac promoter: promoter for the E. coli lac operon
   4062..4083    -  protein_bind   CAP binding site: CAP binding activates transcription in the presence of cAMP. E. coli catabolite activator protein
   4096..4188    -  CDS            lacI (fragment): lac repressor; lacI; The lac repressor binds to the lac operator to inhibit transcription in E. coli. This inhibition can be relieved by adding lactose or isopropyl-β-D-thiogalactopyranoside (IPTG).
   4371..4959    -  rep_origin     ori: high-copy-number ColE1/pMB1/pBR322/pUC origin of replication
   5130..5990    -  CDS            AmpR: β-lactamase; bla; confers resistance to ampicillin, carbenicillin, and related antibiotics
   5991..6095    -  promoter       AmpR promoter: bla
   6154..6206    -  misc_feature   bom (fragment): basis of mobility region from pBR322
