[The description below was written by a language model from this plasmid's Addgene catalogue record and pLannotate feature annotations shown in this document.]
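Description:
pcDNA_RFP-SZ2 is a mammalian expression plasmid built on the pcDNA3.1 backbone that drives production of a red fluorescent protein fused to the SYNZIP2 (SZ2) coiled-coil domain. It is propagated in E. coli as a high-copy plasmid through a ColE1/pUC-type origin and selected with ampicillin via the β-lactamase gene. The backbone also carries an f1 phage origin and an SV40 promoter-driven neomycin phosphotransferase cassette with an SV40 polyadenylation signal, which in principle allows G418 selection of stably transfected mammalian cells. Short fragments annotated as an HIV-1 LTR, ble, lacI and bom appear to be backbone remnants or partial annotation matches rather than functional elements.

The expression cassette consists of the human CMV immediate-early enhancer and promoter, followed by a T7 promoter, the mCherry coding sequence, and the bovine growth hormone polyadenylation signal. The catalogue entry lists mCherry as the N-terminal fusion partner of the insert. The feature table does not annotate SYNZIP2 itself, but an unannotated stretch of roughly 200 nt lies between the end of mCherry and the bGH signal, consistent with the SZ2 domain sitting at the C-terminus of the fusion. SYNZIPs are synthetic coiled-coil peptides that form specific heterodimers with a cognate partner. Judging from the title of the associated publication, on controllable protein phase separation and modular recruitment into membraneless organelles, this fusion likely serves as a fluorescent cargo that can be recruited to a scaffold carrying the matching SYNZIP partner. The record's stated purpose is simply expression of RFP-SZ2, and it does not name the partner or give experimental details.
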