Addgene plasmid #124936: pcDNA_RFP-SZ2
Purpose: Expression of RFP-SZ2
Depositing lab: Matthew Good & Daniel Hammer & Benjamin Schuster. Publication: Controllable protein phase separation and modular recruitment to form responsive membraneless organelles. Schuster BS, Reed EH, Parthasarathy R, Jahnke CN, Caldwell RM, Bermudez JG, Ramage H, Good MC, Hammer DA. Nat Commun. 2018 Jul 30;9(1):2985. doi: 10.1038/s41467-018-05403-1. PubMed 30061688.
Backbone
  Vector backbone: pcDNA3.1
  Vector type: Mammalian Expression
Growth in bacteria
  Bacterial resistance: Ampicillin, 100 μg/mL
  Growth temperature: 37°C
  Growth strain: DH5alpha
  Copy number: High Copy
Gene/Insert
  Gene/Insert name: RFP-SYNZIP2
  Mutation: SZ2 domain
  Tag / fusion protein: mCherry (N terminal on insert)
  Cloning method: Gibson Cloning
Terms and licenses: Academic/Nonprofit Terms; Industry Terms: Not Available to Industry
How to cite: pcDNA_RFP-SZ2 was a gift from Matthew Good & Daniel Hammer & Benjamin Schuster (Addgene plasmid # 124936 ; http://n2t.net/addgene:124936 ; RRID:Addgene_124936)
